>Addgene plasmid #74607 | pET28a-Hook3 aa 1-160 | depositor full sequence | sequence record 141332 | pET28a-Hook3 aa 1-160 sequence 6678 bps
CCAGCAGCATCCTGCGATGCAGATCCGGAACATAATGGTGCAGGGCGCTGACTTCCGCGTTTCCAGACTT
TACGAAACACGGAAACCGAAGACCATTCATGTTGTTGCTCAGGTCGCAGACGTTTTGCAGCAGCAGTCGC
TTCACGTTCGCTCGCGTATCGGTGATTCATTCTGCTAACCAGTAAGGCAACCCCGCCAGCCTAGCCGGGT
CCTCAACGACAGGAGCACGATCATGCGCACCCGTGGGGCCGCCATGCCGGCGATAATGGCCTGCTTCTCG
CCGAAACGTTTGGTGGCGGGACCAGTGACGAAGGCTTGAGCGAGGGCGTGCAAGATTCCGAATACCGCAA
GCGACAGGCCGATCATCGTCGCGCTCCAGCGAAAGCGGTCCTCGCCGAAAATGACCCAGAGCGCTGCCGG
CACCTGTCCTACGAGTTGCATGATAAAGAAGACAGTCATAAGTGCGGCGACGATAGTCATGCCCCGCGCC
CACCGGAAGGAGCTGACTGGGTTGAAGGCTCTCAAGGGCATCGGTCGAGATCCCGGTGCCTAATGAGTGA
GCTAACTTACATTAATTGCGTTGCGCTCACTGCCCGCTTTCCAGTCGGGAAACCTGTCGTGCCAGCTGCA
TTAATGAATCGGCCAACGCGCGGGGAGAGGCGGTTTGCGTATTGGGCGCCAGGGTGGTTTTTCTTTTCAC
CAGTGAGACGGGCAACAGCTGATTGCCCTTCACCGCCTGGCCCTGAGAGAGTTGCAGCAAGCGGTCCACG
CTGGTTTGCCCCAGCAGGCGAAAATCCTGTTTGATGGTGGTTAACGGCGGGATATAACATGAGCTGTCTT
CGGTATCGTCGTATCCCACTACCGAGATATCCGCACCAACGCGCAGCCCGGACTCGGTAATGGCGCGCAT
TGCGCCCAGCGCCATCTGATCGTTGGCAACCAGCATCGCAGTGGGAACGATGCCCTCATTCAGCATTTGC
ATGGTTTGTTGAAAACCGGACATGGCACTCCAGTCGCCTTCCCGTTCCGCTATCGGCTGAATTTGATTGC
GAGTGAGATATTTATGCCAGCCAGCCAGACGCAGACGCGCCGAGACAGAACTTAATGGGCCCGCTAACAG
CGCGATTTGCTGGTGACCCAATGCGACCAGATGCTCCACGCCCAGTCGCGTACCGTCTTCATGGGAGAAA
ATAATACTGTTGATGGGTGTCTGGTCAGAGACATCAAGAAATAACGCCGGAACATTAGTGCAGGCAGCTT
CCACAGCAATGGCATCCTGGTCATCCAGCGGATAGTTAATGATCAGCCCACTGACGCGTTGCGCGAGAAG
ATTGTGCACCGCCGCTTTACAGGCTTCGACGCCGCTTCGTTCTACCATCGACACCACCACGCTGGCACCC
AGTTGATCGGCGCGAGATTTAATCGCCGCGACAATTTGCGACGGCGCGTGCAGGGCCAGACTGGAGGTGG
CAACGCCAATCAGCAACGACTGTTTGCCCGCCAGTTGTTGTGCCACGCGGTTGGGAATGTAATTCAGCTC
CGCCATCGCCGCTTCCACTTTTTCCCGCGTTTTCGCAGAAACGTGGCTGGCCTGGTTCACCACGCGGGAA
ACGGTCTGATAAGAGACACCGGCATACTCTGCGACATCGTATAACGTTACTGGTTTCACATTCACCACCC
TGAATTGACTCTCTTCCGGGCGCTATCATGCCATACCGCGAAAGGTTTTGCGCCATTCGATGGTGTCCGG
GATCTCGACGCTCTCCCTTATGCGACTCCTGCATTAGGAAGCAGCCCAGTAGTAGGTTGAGGCCGTTGAG
CACCGCCGCCGCAAGGAATGGTGCATGCAAGGAGATGGCGCCCAACAGTCCCCCGGCCACGGGGCCTGCC
ACCATACCCACGCCGAAACAAGCGCTCATGAGCCCGAAGTGGCGAGCCCGATCTTCCCCATCGGTGATGT
CGGCGATATAGGCGCCAGCAACCGCACCTGTGGCGCCGGTGATGCCGGCCACGATGCGTCCGGCGTAGAG
GATCGAGATCTCGATCCCGCGAAATTAATACGACTCACTATAGGGGAATTGTGAGCGGATAACAATTCCC
CTCTAGAAATAATTTTGTTTAACTTTAAGAAGGAGATATACATGGGCAGCAGCCATCATCATCATCATCA
CAGCAGCGGCCTGGTGCCGCGCGGCAGCCATATGGCTAGCATGACTGGTGGACAGCAAATGGGTCGCGGA
TCCGAATTCTGGAGTCATCCACAATTTGAGAAGGGCGGCGGCAGTGGCGGCGGCAGTGGCGGCAGTGCCT
GGAGCCACCCGCAGTTCGAAAAAGGCAGTATGAGCAAAGGAGAAGAACTTTTCACTGGAGTTGTCCCAAT
TCTTGTTGAATTAGATGGTGATGTTAATGGGCACAAATTTTCTGTCCGTGGAGAGGGTGAAGGTGATGCT
ACAAACGGAAAACTCACCCTTAAATTTATTTGCACTACTGGAAAACTACCTGTTCCGTGGCCAACACTTG
TCACTACTCTGACCTATGGTGTTCAATGCTTTTCCCGTTATCCGGATCACATGAAACGGCATGACTTTTT
CAAGAGTGCCATGCCCGAAGGTTATGTACAGGAACGCACTATATCTTTCAAAGATGACGGGACCTACAAG
ACGCGTGCTGAAGTCAAGTTTGAAGGTGATACCCTTGTTAATCGTATCGAGTTAAAGGGTATTGATTTTA
AAGAAGATGGAAACATTCTTGGACACAAACTCGAATACAACTTTAACTCACACAATGTATACATCACGGC
AGACAAACAAAAGAATGGAATCAAAGCTAACTTCAAAATTCGCCACAACGTTGAAGATGGTTCCGTTCAA
CTAGCAGACCATTATCAACAAAATACTCCAATTGGCGATGGCCCTGTCCTTTTACCAGACAACCATTACC
TGTCGACACAATCTGTCCTTTCGAAAGATCCCAACGAAAAGCGTGACCACATGGTCCTTCTTGAGTTTGT
AACTGCTGCTGGGATTACACATGGCATGGATGAGCTCTACAAAGGATCCGAAAATCTGTATTTTCAGGGG
GGTGGAGGTGGTACCATGTTCAGCGTAGAGTCGCTGGAGCGGGCGGAGCTGTGCGAGAGCCTCCTCACTT
GGATCCAGACATTTAATGTGGATGCACCATGCCAGACCGTGGAAGATTTAACGAATGGGGTTGTGATGGC
CCAGGTTCTTCAAAAGATAGATCCTGCATATTTTGATGAAAATTGGCTAAACAGAATCAAAACTGAAGTA
GGAGATAATTGGAGGCTAAAGATAAGCAATTTAAAGAAAATTTTAAAAGGAATCTTGGATTATAATCATG
AGATTTTAGGACAGCAAATTAATGACTTTACCCTTCCTGATGTGAACCTTATTGGGGAGCATTCTGATGC
AGCAGAGCTTGGAAGGATGCTTCAGCTCATCTTAGGCTGTGCTGTGAACTGTGAACAGAAGCAAGAGTAC
ATCCAAGCCATTATGATGATGGAGGAATCTGTTCAACATGTTGTCATGACAGCCATTCAAGAGCTGATGA
GTAAATAAGCGGCCGCACTCGAGCACCACCACCACCACCACTGAGATCCGGCTGCTAACAAAGCCCGAAA
GGAAGCTGAGTTGGCTGCTGCCACCGCTGAGCAATAACTAGCATAACCCCTTGGGGCCTCTAAACGGGTC
TTGAGGGGTTTTTTGCTGAAAGGAGGAACTATATCCGGATTGGCGAATGGG
[124 nt withheld, positions 3762-3885]
C
[91 nt withheld, positions 3887-3977]
A
[49 nt withheld, positions 3979-4027]
CCTTTGACGTTGGAGTCCACGTTCTTT
[37 nt withheld, positions 4055-4091]
ACCCTATCTCGGTCTATTCTTTTGATTTATAAGGGATTTTGCCGATTTCGGCCTATTGGTTAAAAAATGA
GCTGATTTAACAAAAATTTAACGCGAATTTTAACAAAATATTAACGCTTACAATTTCAGGTGGCACTTTT
CGGGGAAATGTGCGCGGAACCCCTATTTGTTTATTTTTCTAAATACATTCAAATATGTATCCGCTCATGA
ATTAATTCTTAGAAAAACTCATCGAGCATCAAATGAAACTGCAATTTATTCATATCAGGATTATCAATAC
CATATTTTTGAAAAAGCCGTTTCTGTAATGAAGGAGAAAACTCACCGAGGCAGTTCCATAGGATGGCAAG
ATCCTGGTATCGGTCTGCGATTCCGACTCGTCCAACATCAATACAACCTATTAATTTCCCCTCGTCAAAA
ATAAGGTTATCAAGTGAGAAATCACCATGAGTGACGACTGAATCCGGTGAGAATGGCAAAAGTTTATGCA
TTTCTTTCCAGACTTGTTCAACAGGCCAGCCATTACGCTCGTCATCAAAATCACTCGCATCAACCAAACC
GTTATTCATTCGTGATTGCGCCTGAGCGAGACGAAATACGCGATCGCTGTTAAAAGGACAATTACAAACA
GGAATCGAATGCAACCGGCGCAGGAACACTGCCAGCGCATCAACAATATTTTCACCTGAATCAGGATATT
CTTCTAATACCTGGAATGCTGTTTTCCCGGGGATCGCAGTGGTGAGTAACCATGCATCATCAGGAGTACG
GATAAAATGCTTGATGGTCGGAAGAGGCATAAATTCCGTCAGCCAGTTTAGTCTGACCATCTCATCTGTA
ACATCATTGGCAACGCTACCTTTGCCATGTTTCAGAAACAACTCTGGCGCATCGGGCTTCCCATACAATC
GATAGATTGTCGCACCTGATTGCCCGACATTATCGCGAGCCCATTTATACCCATATAAATCAGCATCCAT
GTTGGAATTTAATCGCGGCCTAGAGCAAGACGTTTCCCGTTGAATATGGCTCATAACACCCCTTGTATTA
CTGTTTATGTAAGCAGACAGTTTTATTGTTCATGACCAAAATCCCTTAACGTGAGTTTTCGTTCCACTGA
GCGTCAGACCCCGTAGAAAAGATCAAAGGATCTTCTTGAGATCCTTTTTTTCTGCGCGTAATCTGCTGCT
TGCAAACAAAAAAACCACCGCTACCAGCGGTGGTTTGTTTGCCGGATCAAGAGCTACCAACTCTTTTTCC
GAAGGTAACTGGCTTCAGCAGAGCGCAGATACCAAATACTGTCCTTCTAGTGTAGCCGTAGTTAGGCCAC
CACTTCAAGAACTCTGTAGCACCGCCTACATACCTCGCTCTGCTAATCCTGTTACCAGTGGCTGCTGCCA
GTGGCGATAAGTCGTGTCTTACCGGGTTGGACTCAAGACGATAGTTACCGGATAAGGCGCAGCGGTCGGG
CTGAACGGGGGGTTCGTGCACACAGCCCAGCTTGGAGCGAACGACCTACACCGAACTGAGATACCTACAG
CGTGAGCTATGAGAAAGCGCCACGCTTCCCGAAGGGAGAAAGGCGGACAGGTATCCGGTAAGCGGCAGGG
TCGGAACAGGAGAGCGCACGAGGGAGCTTCCAGGGGGAAACGCCTGGTATCTTTATAGTCCTGTCGGGTT
TCGCCACCTCTGACTTGAGCGTCGATTTTTGTGATGCTCGTCAGGGGGGCGGAGCCTATGGAAAAACGCC
AGCAACGCGGCCTTTTTACGGTTCCTGGCCTTTTGCTGGCCTTTTGCTCACATGTTCTTTCCTGCGTTAT
CCCCTGATTCTGTGGATAACCGTATTACCGCCTTTGAGTGAGCTGATACCGCTCGCCGCAGCCGAACGAC
CGAGCGCAGCGAGTCAGTGAGCGAGGAAGCGGAAGAGCGCCTGATGCGGTATTTTCTCCTTACGCATCTG
TGCGGTATTTCACACCGCATATATGGTGCACTCTCAGTACAATCTGCTCTGATGCCGCATAGTTAAGCCA
GTATACACTCCGCTATCGCTACGTGACTGGGTCATGGCTGCGCCCCGACACCCGCCAACACCCGCTGACG
CGCCCTGACGGGCTTGTCTGCTCCCGGCATCCGCTTACAGACAAGCTGTGACCGTCTCCGGGAGCTGCAT
GTGTCAGAGGTTTTCACCGTCATCACCGAAACGCGCGAGGCAGCTGCGGTAAAGCTCATCAGCGTGGTCG
TGAAGCGATTCACAGATGTCTGCCTGTTCATCCGCGTCCAGCTCGTTGAGTTTCTCCAGAAGCGTTAATG
TCTGGCTTCTGATAAAGCGGGCCATGTTAAGGGCGGTTTTTTCCTGTTTGGTCACTGATGCCTCCGTGTA
AGGGGGATTTCTGTTCATGGGGGTAATGATACCGATGAAACGAGAGAGGATGCTCACGATACGGGTTACT
GATGATGAACATGCCCGGTTACTGGAACGTTGTGAGGGTAAACAACTGGCGGTATGGATGCGGCGGGACC
AGAGAAAAATCACTCAGGGTCAATGCCAGCGCTTCGTTAATACAGATGTAGGTGTTCCACAGGGTAG
Features (pLannotate 1.2.2; 24 found; start..end, strand, type, name):
    247..538     -  CDS            TcR (fragment): tetracycline efflux protein; tet; confers resistance to tetracycline
    553..574     -  protein_bind   CAP binding site: CAP binding activates transcription in the presence of cAMP. E. coli catabolite activator protein
    587..1669    -  CDS            lacI: lac repressor; lacI; The lac repressor binds to the lac operator to inhibit transcription in E. coli. This inhibition can be relieved by adding lactose or isopropyl-β-D-thiogalactopyranoside (IPTG).
   1670..1747    -  promoter       lacI promoter: lacI
   1755..2034    -  CDS            TcR (fragment): tetracycline efflux protein; tet; confers resistance to tetracycline
   2056..2074    +  promoter       T7 promoter: promoter for bacteriophage T7 RNA polymerase
   2075..2099    +  protein_bind   lac operator: The lac repressor binds to the lac operator to inhibit transcription in E. coli. This inhibition can be relieved by adding lactose or isopropyl-β-D-thiogalactopyranoside (IPTG). lac repressor encoded by lacI
   2114..2136    +  RBS            RBS: efficient ribosome binding site from bacteriophage T7 gene 10 (Olins and Rangwala, 1989)
   2154..2170    +  CDS            capTEV™ (fragment): composite tag for in vivo biotinylation, TEV protease cleavage, and 6xHis tagging
   2181..2198    +  CDS            thrombin site: thrombin recognition and cleavage site
   2202..2234    +  CDS            T7 tag (gene 10 leader): leader peptide from bacteriophage T7 gene 10 promotes efficient translation in E. coli
   2310..2332    +  CDS            Strep-Tag II (fragment): peptide that binds Strep-Tactin®, an engineered form of streptavidin
   2340..3053    +  CDS            Superfolder GFP: Superfolder GFP is a basic (constitutively fluorescent) green fluorescent protein published in 2005, derived from Aequorea victoria. It is reported to be a very rapidly-maturing weak dimer.
   3096..3575    +  CDS            HOOK3 (fragment): HOOK3_HUMAN - Experimental evidence at protein level: Swiss-Prot protein existence level 1. (Microbial infection) May serve as a target for the spiC protein from Salmonella typhimurium, which inactivates it, leading to a strong alteration in cellular trafficking. From Homo sapiens (Human).
   3594..3611    +  CDS            9xHis (fragment): 9xHis affinity tag
   3621..3670    +  CDS            SET1 (fragment): solubility-enhancement tag derived from T7 phage gene 10B
   3678..3725    +  terminator     T7 terminator: transcription terminator for bacteriophage T7 RNA polymerase
   3762..4190    +  rep_origin     f1 ori (sequence partly withheld): f1 bacteriophage origin of replication; arrow indicates direction of (+) strand synthesis
   4244..4301    +  promoter       AmpR promoter (fragment): bla
   4310..5125    -  CDS            KanR: aminoglycoside phosphotransferase; aph(3')-Ia; confers resistance to kanamycin in bacteria or G418 (Geneticin®) in eukaryotes
   5247..5835    +  rep_origin     ori: high-copy-number ColE1/pMB1/pBR322/pUC origin of replication
   6021..6163    -  misc_feature   bom: basis of mobility region from pBR322
   6265..6456    -  CDS            rop: Rop protein, which maintains plasmids at low copy number; rop
   6473..175     +  CDS            YPB1_ECOLX (across the origin): Protein predicted: Swiss-Prot protein existence level 4. From Escherichia coli.
