[The description below was written by a language model from this plasmid's Addgene catalogue record and pLannotate feature annotations shown in this document.]
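Description:
pET28a-Hook3 aa 1-160 is a 6,678 bp bacterial expression plasmid built on the pET28a backbone for producing and purifying the N-terminal Hook domain of human HOOK3. It replicates in E. coli from a ColE1/pBR322-type origin accompanied by the bom region and the rop gene, which moderates copy number, and it is selected with kanamycin through an aminoglycoside phosphotransferase (KanR) marker. An f1 phage origin is also present. The annotation software additionally reports short fragments resembling a tetracycline resistance gene and an AmpR promoter, which appear to be backbone remnants rather than functional markers.

Expression is driven by a T7 promoter followed by a lac operator and the strong T7 gene 10 ribosome binding site, with the plasmid-borne lacI gene supplying repressor. Transcription therefore depends on a host providing T7 RNA polymerase, such as a DE3 lysogen, and is induced with IPTG, ending at the T7 terminator. The open reading frame begins with the vector's N-terminal His tag region, thrombin cleavage site and T7 tag leader, continues through a Strep-tag II and superfolder GFP, and ends with the 480 bp insert encoding HOOK3 residues 1-160. A His-tag-like sequence is annotated downstream of the insert, as is usual in pET28a, but the record lists only N-terminal tags and does not say whether this one is translated. The tandem affinity tags allow purification on nickel or Strep-Tactin resins, and the GFP fusion provides a fluorescent handle, consistent with the associated work on dynein-dynactin assembly and activation by the cargo adaptor Hook3.
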