Addgene plasmid #74607: pET28a-Hook3 aa 1-160
Purpose: Expresses Hook domain of Hook3 in bacteria for purification
Depositing lab: Ron Vale. Depositing organization: University of California, San Francisco (UCSF). Publication: Assembly and activation of dynein-dynactin by the cargo adaptor protein Hook3. Schroeder CM, Vale RD. J Cell Biol. 2016 Aug 1;214(3):309-18. doi: 10.1083/jcb.201604002. PubMed 27482052.
Backbone
  Vector backbone: pET28a
  Backbone size w/o insert (bp): 6198
  Total vector size (bp): 6678
  Vector type: Bacterial Expression
Growth in bacteria
  Bacterial resistance: Kanamycin, 50 μg/mL
  Growth temperature: 37°C
  Growth strain: DH5alpha
  Growth instructions: BL21(DE3) for protein production
  Copy number: Unknown
Gene/Insert
  Gene/Insert name: human Hook3 amino acids 1-160 (alt name: HOOK3)
  Species: H. sapiens (human)
  Insert size (bp): 480
  GenBank ID: NM_032410
  Entrez Gene: HOOK3 (a.k.a. HK3)
  Tag / fusion protein: superfolder GFP (N terminal on insert); Strep II (N terminal on insert); 6x His (N terminal on insert)
Terms and licenses: Academic/Nonprofit Terms; Industry Terms: Not Available to Industry
How to cite: pET28a-Hook3 aa 1-160 was a gift from Ron Vale (Addgene plasmid # 74607 ; http://n2t.net/addgene:74607 ; RRID:Addgene_74607)
