>Addgene plasmid #74607 | pET28a-Hook3 aa 1-160 | addgene partial sequence | sequence record 146068 | LacI-R 5'-GGCATACTCTGCGACATCGT-3'
ATTCACCACCCTGAATTGACTCTCTTCCGGGCGCTATCATGCCATACCGCGAAAGGTTTTGCGCCATTCG
ATGGTGTCCGGGATCTCGACGCTCTCCCTTATGCGACTCCTGCATTAGGAAGCAGCCCAGTAGTAGGTTG
AGGCCGTTGAGCACCGCCGCCGCAAGGAATGGTGCATGCAAGGAGATGGCGCCCAACAGTCCCCCGGCCA
CGGGGCCTGCCACCATACCCACGCCGAAACAAGC
