>Addgene plasmid #74607 | pET28a-Hook3 aa 1-160 | addgene partial sequence | sequence record 146235 | T7term 5'-GCTAGTTATTGCTCAGCGG-3'
CTTCCTTTCGGGCTTTGTTAGCAGCCGGATCTCAGTGGTGGTGGTGGTGGTGCTCGAGTGCGGCCGCTTA
TTTACTCATCAGCTCTTGAATGGCTGTCATGACAACATGTTGAACAGATTCCTCCATCATCATAATGGCT
TGGATGTACTCTTGCTTCTGTTCACAGTTCACAGCACAGCCTAAGATGAGCTGAAGCATCCTTCCAAGCT
CTGCTGCATCAGAATGCTCCCCAATAAGGTTCACATCAGGAAGGGTAAAGTCATTAATTTGCTGTCCTAA
AATCTCATGATTATAATCCAAGATTCCTTTTAAAATTTTCTTTAAATTGCTTATCTTTAGCCTCCAATTA
TCTCCTACTTCAGTTTTGATTCTGTTTAGCCAATTTTCATCAAAATATGCAGGATCTATCTTTTGAAGAA
CCTGGGCCATCACAACCCCATTCGTTAAATCTTCCACGGTCTGGCATGGTGCATCCACATTAAATGTCTG
GATCCAAGTGAGGAGGCTCTCGCACAGCTCCGCCCGCTCCAGCGACTCTACGCTGAACATGGTACCACCT
CCACCCCCCTGAAAATACAGATTTTCGGATCCTTTGTAGAGCTCATCCATGCCATGTGTAATCCCAGCAG
CAGTTACAAACTCAAGAAGGACCATGTGGTCACGCTTTTCGTTGGGATCTTTCGAAAGGACAGATTGTGT
CGACAGGTAATGGTTGTCTGGTAAAAGGACAGGGCCATCGCCAATTGGAGTATTTTGTTGATAATGGTCT
GCTAGTTGAACGGAACCATCTTCAACGTTGTGGCGAATTTTGAAGTTAGCTTTGATTCCATTCTTTTGTT
TGTCTGCCGTGATGTATACATTGTGTGAGTTAAAGTTGTATTCGAGTTTGTGTCCAAGAATGTTTCCATC
TTCTTTAAAATCAATACCCTTTAACTCGATACGAT
