>Addgene plasmid #74607 | pET28a-Hook3 aa 1-160 | addgene partial sequence | sequence record 146508 | LacI-R 5'-GGCATACTCTGCGACATCGT-3'
CATTCACCACCCTGAATTGACTCTCTTCCGGGCGCTATCATGCCATACCGCGAAAGGTTTTGCGCCATTC
GATGGTGTCCGGGATCTCGACGCTCTCCCTTATGCGACTCCTGCATTAGGAAGCAGCCCAGTAGTAGGTT
GAGGCCGTTGAGCACCGCCGCCGCAAGGAATGGTGCATGCAAGGAGATGGCGCCCAACAGTCCCCCGGCC
ACGGGGCCTGCCACCATACCCACGCCGAAACAAGCGCTCATGAGCCCGAAGTGGCGAGCCCGATCTTCCC
CATCGGTGATGTCGGCGATATAGGCGCCAGCAACCGCACCTGTGGCGCCGGTGATGCCGGCCACGATGCG
TCCGGCGTAGAGGATCGAGATCTCGATCCCGCGAAATTAATACGACTCACTATAGGGGAATTGTGAGCGG
ATAACAATTCCCCTCTAGAAATAATTTTGTTTAACTTTAAGAAGGAGATATACATGGGCAGCAGCCATCA
TCATCATCATCACAGCAGCGGCCTGGTGCCGCGCGGCAGCCATATGGCTAGCATGACTGGTGGACAGCAA
ATGGGTCGCGGATCCGAATTCTGGAGTCATCCACAATTTGAGAAGGGCGGCGGCAGTGGCGGCGGCAGTG
GCGGCAGTGCCTGGAGCCACCCGCAGTTCGAAAAAGGCAGTATGAGCAAAGGAGAAGAACTTTTCACTGG
AGTTGTCCCAATTCTTGTTGAATTAGATGGTGATGTTAATGGGCACAAATTTTCTGTCCGTGGAGAGGGT
GAAGGTGATGCTACAAACGGAAAACTCACCCTTAAATTTATTTGCACTACTGGAAAACTACCTGTTCCGT
GGCCAACACTTGTCACTACTCTGACCTATGGTGTTCAATGCTTTTCCCGTTATCCGGATCACATGAAACG
GCATGACTTTTT
